Addgene plasmid #68066: moxCerulean3
Purpose: (Empty Backbone) C-terminal fusion to moxCerulean3
Depositing lab: Erik Snapp. Depositing organization: Albert Einstein College of Medicine. Publication: A palette of fluorescent proteins optimized for diverse cellular environments. Costantini LM, Baloban M, Markwardt ML, Rizzo M, Guo F, Verkhusha VV, Snapp EL. Nat Commun. 2015 Jul 9;6:7670. doi: 10.1038/ncomms8670. PubMed 26158227.
Backbone
  Vector backbone: pEGFP-N1
  Backbone manufacturer: Clontech
  Modifications to backbone: oxFP inserted via AgeI/NotI restriction sites, removing EGFP
  Vector type: Mammalian Expression
  Promoter: CMV
  Tag / fusion protein: moxCerulean3 (C terminal on backbone)
Growth in bacteria
  Bacterial resistance: Kanamycin, 50 μg/mL
  Growth temperature: 37°C
  Growth strain: DH5alpha
  Copy number: High Copy
Gene/Insert
  Cloning method: Restriction Enzyme
  Sequencing primers: 5′ CMV-F
Terms and licenses: Academic/Nonprofit Terms; Industry Terms: Not Available to Industry
Depositor comments: Derived from Cerulean3. Excitation/Emission 434/474 Brightness 36 (product of extinction coefficient and quantum yield and divided by 1,000).
How to cite: moxCerulean3 was a gift from Erik Snapp (Addgene plasmid # 68066 ; http://n2t.net/addgene:68066 ; RRID:Addgene_68066)
