[The description below was written by a language model from this plasmid's Addgene catalogue record and pLannotate feature annotations shown in this document.]
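Description:
moxCerulean3 is an empty mammalian expression backbone of about 4.7 kb, built on the Clontech pEGFP-N1 vector. The EGFP coding sequence was removed and replaced, via AgeI/NotI sites, with the cyan fluorescent protein moxCerulean3. A human cytomegalovirus immediate early enhancer and promoter drive transcription through a multiple cloning site that sits directly upstream of the moxCerulean3 open reading frame. A gene of interest cloned in frame into this site is therefore expressed with the fluorescent protein fused to its C terminus. An SV40 polyadenylation signal terminates the transcript. The short "large T antigen" fragment annotated just before that signal, like the small ble and bGH poly(A) fragments elsewhere, appears to be a residual sequence match rather than a functional element.

The plasmid replicates in E. coli from a high-copy ColE1/pUC-type origin and also carries an f1 origin for single-stranded DNA production. Selection relies on a single Tn5 aminoglycoside phosphotransferase (NeoR/KanR) cassette with tandem promoters. A bacterial bla promoter gives kanamycin resistance in E. coli, and the SV40 enhancer/early promoter, together with an HSV TK polyadenylation signal, allows G418 selection of stably transfected mammalian cells.

According to the depositor, moxCerulean3 is derived from Cerulean3, with excitation and emission maxima of 434 and 474 nm and a reported brightness of 36. It belongs to a palette of fluorescent proteins optimized for diverse cellular environments. The vector is intended for making C-terminally tagged fusion proteins for cyan fluorescence imaging of protein expression and localization in mammalian cells.
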