Features (pLannotate 1.2.2; 14 found; start..end, strand, type, name):
     61..364     +  enhancer       CMV enhancer: human cytomegalovirus immediate early enhancer
    365..568     +  promoter       CMV promoter: human cytomegalovirus (CMV) immediate early promoter
    591..671     +  misc_feature   MCS: multiple cloning site
    679..1395    +  CDS            moxCerulean3: moxCerulean3 is a basic (constitutively fluorescent) cyan fluorescent protein published in 2015, derived from Aequorea victoria.
   1414..1497    +  CDS            large T antigen (fragment): large T antigen from SV40 (simian virus 40)
   1520..1641    +  polyA_signal   SV40 poly(A) signal: SV40 polyadenylation signal
   1675..2103    -  rep_origin     f1 ori (sequence partly withheld): f1 bacteriophage origin of replication; arrow indicates direction of (+) strand synthesis
   2130..2234    +  promoter       AmpR promoter: bla
   2236..2593    +  promoter       SV40 promoter: SV40 enhancer and early promoter
   2628..3422    +  CDS            NeoR/KanR: aminoglycoside phosphotransferase from Tn5; aph(3')-II (or nptII); confers resistance to neomycin, kanamycin, and G418 (Geneticin®)
   3443..3595    +  CDS            ble (fragment): BLE_KLEPN - Experimental evidence at protein level: Swiss-Prot protein existence level 1. Binding protein with a strong affinity to the bleomycin family of antibiotics. Binds to CL990; an antimitotic-antibiotic compound. From Klebsiella pneumoniae.
   3654..3701    +  polyA_signal   HSV TK poly(A) signal: herpes simplex virus thymidine kinase polyadenylation signal (Cole and Stacy, 1985)
   3792..3808    -  polyA_signal   bGH poly(A) signal (fragment): bovine growth hormone polyadenylation signal
   4030..4618    +  rep_origin     ori: high-copy-number ColE1/pMB1/pBR322/pUC origin of replication
>Addgene plasmid #68066 | moxCerulean3 | addgene full sequence | sequence record 256607 | Addgene NGS Result
TAGTTATTAATAGTAATCAATTACGGGGTCATTAGTTCATAGCCCATATATGGAGTTCCGCGTTACATAA
CTTACGGTAAATGGCCCGCCTGGCTGACCGCCCAACGACCCCCGCCCATTGACGTCAATAATGACGTATG
TTCCCATAGTAACGCCAATAGGGACTTTCCATTGACGTCAATGGGTGGAGTATTTACGGTAAACTGCCCA
CTTGGCAGTACATCAAGTGTATCATATGCCAAGTACGCCCCCTATTGACGTCAATGACGGTAAATGGCCC
GCCTGGCATTATGCCCAGTACATGACCTTATGGGACTTTCCTACTTGGCAGTACATCTACGTATTAGTCA
TCGCTATTACCATGGTGATGCGGTTTTGGCAGTACATCAATGGGCGTGGATAGCGGTTTGACTCACGGGG
ATTTCCAAGTCTCCACCCCATTGACGTCAATGGGAGTTTGTTTTGGCACCAAAATCAACGGGACTTTCCA
AAATGTCGTAACAACTCCGCCCCATTGACGCAAATGGGCGGTAGGCGTGTACGGTGGGAGGTCTATATAA
GCAGAGCTGGTTTAGTGAACCGTCAGATCCGCTAGCGCTACCGGACTCAGATCTCGAGCTCAAGCTTCGA
ATTCTGCAGTCGACGGTACCGCGGGCCCGGGATCCACCGGTCGCCACCATGGTGTCAAAGGGCGAAGAGC
TGTTTACTGGAGTCGTCCCAATTCTGGTGGAGCTGGATGGAGATGTCAACGGGCATAAGTTTTCAGTGCG
AGGAGAGGGAGAAGGAGACGCTACCAACGGCAAGCTGACACTGAAATTCATCAGCACCACAGGGAAGCTG
CCCGTGCCTTGGCCAACCCTGGTCACTACCCTGAGTTGGGGCGTCCAGTCATTTGCCCGATACCCAGACC
ACATGAAGCAGCATGATTTCTTTAAATCCGCTATGCCCGAGGGCTACGTGCAGGAACGGACAATTTTCTT
TAAGGACGATGGAACATACAAAACTAGAGCAGAGGTGAAGTTCGAAGGAGACACTCTGGTCAACAGGATC
GAGCTGAAGGGCATTGACTTTAAAGAAGATGGAAATATCCTGGGCCACAAACTGGAGTACAACGCCATCC
ATGGCAACGTGTACATTACAGCTGATAAGCAGAAAAACGGGATTAAGGCAAATTTCGGACTGAACTGCAA
TGTGGAAGACGGGAGTGTCCAGCTGGCCGATCACTACCAGCAGAACACTCCTATCGGCGACGGGCCCGTG
CTGCTGCCTGATAATCATTATCTGAGCACCCAGTCCAAGCTGTCTAAGGACCCCAATGAGAAAAGAGATC
ACATGGTGCTGCTGGAGTTTGTGACCGCTGCTGGCATTACCCTGGGGATGGACGAGCTGTACAAGTAAGC
GGCCGCGACTCTAGATCATAATCAGCCATACCACATTTGTAGAGGTTTTACTTGCTTTAAAAAACCTCCC
ACACCTCCCCCTGAACCTGAAACATAAAATGAATGCAATTGTTGTTGTTAACTTGTTTATTGCAGCTTAT
AATGGTTACAAATAAAGCAATAGCATCACAAATTTCACAAATAAAGCATTTTTTTCACTGCATTCTAGTT
GTGGTTTGTCCAAACTCATCAATGTATCTTAAGGCGTAAATTGTAAGCGTTAATATTTTGTTAAAATTCG
CGTTAAATTTTTGTTAAATCAGCTCATTTTTTAACCAATAGGCCGAAATCGGCAAAATCCCTTATAAATC
AAAAGAATAGACCGAGATAGGGT
[37 nt withheld, positions 1774-1810]
AAAGAACGTGGACTCCAACGTCAAAGG
[49 nt withheld, positions 1838-1886]
T
[91 nt withheld, positions 1888-1978]
G
[124 nt withheld, positions 1980-2103]
CAGGTGGCACTTTTCGGGGAAATGTGCGCGGAACCCCTATTTGTTTATTTTTCTAAATACATTCAAATAT
GTATCCGCTCATGAGACAATAACCCTGATAAATGCTTCAATAATATTGAAAAAGGAAGAGTCCTGAGGCG
GAAAGAACCAGCTGTGGAATGTGTGTCAGTTAGGGTGTGGAAAGTCCCCAGGCTCCCCAGCAGGCAGAAG
TATGCAAAGCATGCATCTCAATTAGTCAGCAACCAGGTGTGGAAAGTCCCCAGGCTCCCCAGCAGGCAGA
AGTATGCAAAGCATGCATCTCAATTAGTCAGCAACCATAGTCCCGCCCCTAACTCCGCCCATCCCGCCCC
TAACTCCGCCCAGTTCCGCCCATTCTCCGCCCCATGGCTGACTAATTTTTTTTATTTATGCAGAGGCCGA
GGCCGCCTCGGCCTCTGAGCTATTCCAGAAGTAGTGAGGAGGCTTTTTTGGAGGCCTAGGCTTTTGCAAA
GATCGATCAAGAGACAGGATGAGGATCGTTTCGCATGATTGAACAAGATGGATTGCACGCAGGTTCTCCG
GCCGCTTGGGTGGAGAGGCTATTCGGCTATGACTGGGCACAACAGACAATCGGCTGCTCTGATGCCGCCG
TGTTCCGGCTGTCAGCGCAGGGGCGCCCGGTTCTTTTTGTCAAGACCGACCTGTCCGGTGCCCTGAATGA
ACTGCAAGACGAGGCAGCGCGGCTATCGTGGCTGGCCACGACGGGCGTTCCTTGCGCAGCTGTGCTCGAC
GTTGTCACTGAAGCGGGAAGGGACTGGCTGCTATTGGGCGAAGTGCCGGGGCAGGATCTCCTGTCATCTC
ACCTTGCTCCTGCCGAGAAAGTATCCATCATGGCTGATGCAATGCGGCGGCTGCATACGCTTGATCCGGC
TACCTGCCCATTCGACCACCAAGCGAAACATCGCATCGAGCGAGCACGTACTCGGATGGAAGCCGGTCTT
GTCGATCAGGATGATCTGGACGAAGAGCATCAGGGGCTCGCGCCAGCCGAACTGTTCGCCAGGCTCAAGG
CGAGCATGCCCGACGGCGAGGATCTCGTCGTGACCCATGGCGATGCCTGCTTGCCGAATATCATGGTGGA
AAATGGCCGCTTTTCTGGATTCATCGACTGTGGCCGGCTGGGTGTGGCGGACCGCTATCAGGACATAGCG
TTGGCTACCCGTGATATTGCTGAAGAGCTTGGCGGCGAATGGGCTGACCGCTTCCTCGTGCTTTACGGTA
TCGCCGCTCCCGATTCGCAGCGCATCGCCTTCTATCGCCTTCTTGACGAGTTCTTCTGAGCGGGACTCTG
GGGTTCGAAATGACCGACCAAGCGACGCCCAACCTGCCATCACGAGATTTCGATTCCACCGCCGCCTTCT
ATGAAAGGTTGGGCTTCGGAATCGTTTTCCGGGACGCCGGCTGGATGATCCTCCAGCGCGGGGATCTCAT
GCTGGAGTTCTTCGCCCACCCTAGGGGGAGGCTAACTGAAACACGGAAGGAGACAATACCGGAAGGAACC
CGCGCTATGACGGCAATAAAAAGACAGAATAAAACGCACGGTGTTGGGTCGTTTGTTCATAAACGCGGGG
TTCGGTCCCAGGGCTGGCACTCTGTCGATACCCCACCGAGACCCCATTGGGGCCAATACGCCCGCGTTTC
TTCCTTTTCCCCACCCCACCCCCCAAGTTCGGGTGAAGGCCCAGGGCTCGCAGCCAACGTCGGGGCGGCA
GGCCCTGCCATAGCCTCAGGTTACTCATATATACTTTAGATTGATTTAAAACTTCATTTTTAATTTAAAA
GGATCTAGGTGAAGATCCTTTTTGATAATCTCATGACCAAAATCCCTTAACGTGAGTTTTCGTTCCACTG
AGCGTCAGACCCCGTAGAAAAGATCAAAGGATCTTCTTGAGATCCTTTTTTTCTGCGCGTAATCTGCTGC
TTGCAAACAAAAAAACCACCGCTACCAGCGGTGGTTTGTTTGCCGGATCAAGAGCTACCAACTCTTTTTC
CGAAGGTAACTGGCTTCAGCAGAGCGCAGATACCAAATACTGTTCTTCTAGTGTAGCCGTAGTTAGGCCA
CCACTTCAAGAACTCTGTAGCACCGCCTACATACCTCGCTCTGCTAATCCTGTTACCAGTGGCTGCTGCC
AGTGGCGATAAGTCGTGTCTTACCGGGTTGGACTCAAGACGATAGTTACCGGATAAGGCGCAGCGGTCGG
GCTGAACGGGGGGTTCGTGCACACAGCCCAGCTTGGAGCGAACGACCTACACCGAACTGAGATACCTACA
GCGTGAGCTATGAGAAAGCGCCACGCTTCCCGAAGGGAGAAAGGCGGACAGGTATCCGGTAAGCGGCAGG
GTCGGAACAGGAGAGCGCACGAGGGAGCTTCCAGGGGGAAACGCCTGGTATCTTTATAGTCCTGTCGGGT
TTCGCCACCTCTGACTTGAGCGTCGATTTTTGTGATGCTCGTCAGGGGGGCGGAGCCTATGGAAAAACGC
CAGCAACGCGGCCTTTTTACGGTTCCTGGCCTTTTGCTGGCCTTTTGCTCACATGTTCTTTCCTGCGTTA
TCCCCTGATTCTGTGGATAACCGTATTACCGCCATGCAT
