>Addgene plasmid #68066 | moxCerulean3 | addgene partial sequence | sequence record 121271 | CMV-F 5'-CGCAAATGGGCGGTAGGCGTG-3'
GTGAACCGTCAGATCCGCTAGCGCTACCGGACTCAGATCTCGAGCTCAAGCTTCGAATTCTGCAGTCGAC
GGTACCGCGGGCCCGGGATCCACCGGTCGCCACCATGGTGTCAAAGGGCGAAGAGCTGTTTACTGGAGTC
GTCCCAATTCTGGTGGAGCTGGATGGAGATGTCAACGGGCATAAGTTTTCAGTGCGAGGAGAGGGAGAAG
GAGACGCTACCAACGGCAAGCTGACACTGAAATTCATCAGCACCACAGGGAAGCTGCCCGTGCCTTGGCC
AACCCTGGTCACTACCCTGAGTTGGGGCGTCCAGTCATTTGCCCGATACCCAGACCACATGAAGCAGCAT
GATTTCTTTAAATCCGCTATGCCCGAGGGCTACGTGCAGGAACGGACAATTTTCTTTAAGGACGATGGAA
CATACAAAACTAGAGCAGAGGTGAAGTTCGAAGGAGACACTCTGGTCAACAGGATCGAGCTGAAGGGCAT
TGACTTTAAAGAAGATGGAAATATCCTGGGCCACAAACTGGAGTACAACGCCATCCATGGCAACGTGTAC
ATTACAGCTGATAAGCAGAAAAACGGGATTAAGGCAAATTTCGGACTGAACTGCAATGTGGAAGACGGGA
GTGTCCAGCTGGCCGATCACTACCAGCAGAACACTCCTATCGGCGACGGGCCCGTGCTGCTGCCTGATAA
TCATTATCTGAGCACCCAGTCCAAGCTGTCTAAGGACCCCAATGAGAAAAGAGATCACATGGTGCTGCTG
GAGTTTGTGACCGCTGCTGGCATTACCCTGGGGATGGACGAGCTGTACAAGTAAGCGGCCGCGACTCTAG
ATCATAATCAGCCATACCACATT
