>Addgene plasmid #68066 | moxCerulean3 | depositor partial sequence | sequence record 121272 | moxCerulean3 sequence 720 bps
ATGGTGTCAAAGGGCGAAGAGCTGTTTACTGGAGTCGTCCCAATTCTGGTGGAGCTGGATGGAGATGTCA
ACGGGCATAAGTTTTCAGTGCGAGGAGAGGGAGAAGGAGACGCTACCAACGGCAAGCTGACACTGAAATT
CATCAGCACCACAGGGAAGCTGCCCGTGCCTTGGCCAACCCTGGTCACTACCCTGAGTTGGGGCGTCCAG
TCATTTGCCCGATACCCAGACCACATGAAGCAGCATGATTTCTTTAAATCCGCTATGCCCGAGGGCTACG
TGCAGGAACGGACAATTTTCTTTAAGGACGATGGAACATACAAAACTAGAGCAGAGGTGAAGTTCGAAGG
AGACACTCTGGTCAACAGGATCGAGCTGAAGGGCATTGACTTTAAAGAAGATGGAAATATCCTGGGCCAC
AAACTGGAGTACAACGCCATCCATGGCAACGTGTACATTACAGCTGATAAGCAGAAAAACGGGATTAAGG
CAAATTTCGGACTGAACTGCAATGTGGAAGACGGGAGTGTCCAGCTGGCCGATCACTACCAGCAGAACAC
TCCTATCGGCGACGGGCCCGTGCTGCTGCCTGATAATCATTATCTGAGCACCCAGTCCAAGCTGTCTAAG
GACCCCAATGAGAAAAGAGATCACATGGTGCTGCTGGAGTTTGTGACCGCTGCTGGCATTACCCTGGGGA
TGGACGAGCTGTACAAGTAA
