>Addgene plasmid #68066 | moxCerulean3 | addgene partial sequence | sequence record 121535 | SV40pA-R 5'-GAAATTTGTGATGCTATTGC-3'
AGTTAACAACAACAATTGCATTCATTTTATGTTTCAGGTTCAGGGGGAGGTGTGGGAGGTTTTTTAAAGC
AAGTAAAACCTCTACAAATGTGGTATGGCTGATTATGATCTAGAGTCGCGGCCGCTTACTTGTACAGCTC
GTCCATCCCCAGGGTAATGCCAGCAGCGGTCACAAACTCCAGCAGCACCATGTGATCTCTTTTCTCATTG
GGGTCCTTAGACAGCTTGGACTGGGTGCTCAGATAATGATTATCAGGCAGCAGCACGGGCCCGTCGCCGA
TAGGAGTGTTCTGCTGGTAGTGATCGGCCAGCTGGACACTCCCGTCTTCCACATTGCAGTTCAGTCCGAA
ATTTGCCTTAATCCCGTTTTTCTGCTTATCAGCTGTAATGTACACGTTGCCATGGATGGCGTTGTACTCC
AGTTTGTGGCCCAGGATATTTCCATCTTCTTTAAAGTCAATGCCCTTCAGCTCGATCCTGTTGACCAGAG
TGTCTCCTTCGAACTTCACCTCTGCTCTAGTTTTGTATGTTCCATCGTCCTTAAAGAAAATTGTCCGTTC
CTGCACGTAGCCCTCGGGCATAGCGGATTTAAAGAAATCATGCTGCTTCATGTGGTCTGGGTATCGGGCA
AATGACTGGACGCCCCAACTCAGGGTAGTGACCAGGGTTGGCCAAGGCACGGGCAGCTTCCCTGTGGTGC
TGATGAATTTCAGTGTCAGCTTGCCGTTGGTAGCGTCTCCTTCTCCCTCTCCTCGCACTGAAAACTTATG
CCCGTTGACATCTCCATCCAGCTCCACCAGAATTGGGACGACTCCAGTAAACAGCTCTTCGCCCTTTGAC
ACCATGGTGGCGACCGGTGGATCCCGG
